Addgene plasmid #52487: cSPBN-4GFP
Purpose: Expresses EGFP
Depositing lab: Sebastian Seung. Depositing organization: Massachusetts Institute of Technology. Publication: Production of glycoprotein-deleted rabies viruses for monosynaptic tracing and high-level gene expression in neurons. Wickersham IR, Sullivan HA, Seung HS. Nat Protoc. 2010 Mar;5(3):595-606. doi: 10.1038/nprot.2009.248. Epub 2010 Mar 4. PubMed 20203674.
Backbone
  Vector backbone: cSPBN (pSAD)
  Backbone manufacturer: Karl-Klaus Conzelmann & Matthias Schnell
  Backbone size w/o insert (bp): 13782
  Total vector size (bp): 14502
  Vector type: Rabies Virus
Growth in bacteria
  Bacterial resistance: Ampicillin, 100 μg/mL
  Growth temperature: 37°C
  Growth strain: DH5alpha
  Growth instructions: DH5alpha at 37C
  Copy number: High Copy
Gene/Insert
  Gene/Insert name: EGFP (alt name: Enhanced Green Fluorescent Protein)
  Species: Synthetic
  Insert size (bp): 720
  Promoter: CMV
  Cloning method: Unknown
  Sequencing primers: 5′ unknown
Terms and licenses: Academic/Nonprofit Terms; Industry Terms: Not Available to Industry
Depositor comments: Alternative plasmid name: pRVdG-4EGFP
How to cite: cSPBN-4GFP was a gift from Sebastian Seung (Addgene plasmid # 52487 ; http://n2t.net/addgene:52487 ; RRID:Addgene_52487)
