[The description below was written by a language model from this plasmid's Addgene catalogue record and pLannotate feature annotations shown in this document.]
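Description:
cSPBN-4GFP (also called pRVdG-4EGFP) is a rabies virus genome plasmid of about 14.5 kb that carries a full-length cDNA of a glycoprotein-deleted rabies genome in a pBluescript-type bacterial backbone. It is propagated in E. coli through a high-copy ColE1/pUC origin and selected with ampicillin via the β-lactamase gene. An f1 origin and remnants of the lacZα/lac promoter region and multiple cloning site are also annotated.

The viral cassette contains the SAD B19-strain genes N, P, M and L in their natural order. A 720 bp EGFP open reading frame sits between M and L, the position normally occupied by the glycoprotein (G) gene, and no G coding sequence is annotated. The genomic transcript can be launched from a CMV enhancer/promoter or from a T7 promoter placed just downstream. It is flanked by a hammerhead ribozyme at the 5′ end and a hepatitis delta virus ribozyme at the 3′ end, followed by a T7 terminator. These self-cleaving ribozymes trim the primary transcript to exact viral termini, which are needed for encapsidation by N and replication by the L/P polymerase complex. EGFP is then expressed as a viral mRNA from the replicating genome rather than directly from the CMV promoter. Short hits to an HIV-1 LTR and a SET1 tag are small fragments and probably annotation artefacts.

According to the associated publication, the plasmid is used to rescue G-deleted rabies virus from cDNA. Such virus depends on glycoprotein supplied in trans to spread, and it is applied to monosynaptic circuit tracing and high-level fluorescent labelling of neurons.
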