Features (pLannotate 1.2.2; 25 found; start..end, strand, type, name):
      3..361     +  rep_origin     f1 ori (sequence partly withheld): f1 bacteriophage origin of replication; arrow indicates direction of (+) strand synthesis
    463..618     -  CDS            lacZα (fragment): LacZα fragment of β-galactosidase; lacZ fragment
    624..652     -  misc_feature   MCS (fragment): pBluescript multiple cloning site
    658..1037    +  enhancer       CMV enhancer: human cytomegalovirus immediate early enhancer
   1038..1241    +  promoter       CMV promoter: human cytomegalovirus (CMV) immediate early promoter
   1237..1270    +  LTR            5' LTR (truncated) (fragment): truncated 5' long terminal repeat (LTR) from HIV-1
   1286..1304    +  promoter       T7 promoter: promoter for bacteriophage T7 RNA polymerase
   1330..1355    +  misc_RNA       sTRSV HHRz (fragment): hammerhead ribozyme from the tobacco ringspot virus satellite RNA (Khvorova et al., 2003)
   1441..2790    +  CDS            N: NCAP_RABVS - Experimental evidence at protein level: Swiss-Prot protein existence level 1. Encapsidates the genome in a ratio of one protein N per nine ribonucleotides, protecting it from nucleases. If expressed without protein P it binds non-specifically RNA and therefore can bind it's own mRNA. Interaction with protein P abolishes any non-specific RNA binding, and prevents phosphorylation. The soluble N-P complex encapsidates specifically the genomic RNA, with protein N protecting the genome like a pearl necklace. The encapsidated genomic RNA is termed the nucleocapsid (NC) and serves as tem
   2884..3774    +  CDS            P: PHOSP_RABVS - Experimental evidence at protein level: Swiss-Prot protein existence level 1. Non catalytic polymerase cofactor and regulatory protein that plays a role in viral transcription and replication. Stabilizes the RNA polymerase L to the N-RNA template and binds the soluble protein N, preventing it from encapsidating non-genomic RNA. Also inhibits host IFN-alpha and IFN-beta signaling by binding and retaining phosphorylated STAT1 in the cytoplasm or by inhibiting the DNA binding of STAT1 in the nucleus. Might be involved, through interaction with host dynein, in intracellular microtubu
   3866..4471    +  CDS            M: MATRX_RABVS - Experimental evidence at protein level: Swiss-Prot protein existence level 1. Plays a major role in assembly, budding and uncoating of virion after membrane fusion (PubMed:33208464). Completely covers the ribonucleoprotein coil and keep it in condensed bullet-shaped form. Inhibits viral transcription and stimulates replication. Plays a major role in early induction of TRAIL-mediated apoptosis in infected neurons (PubMed:12771432, PubMed:9847327). From Rabies virus (strain SAD B19) (RABV).
   4695..5414    +  CDS            EGFP: the original enhanced GFP (Yang et al., 1996) mammalian codon-optimized
   5519..11899   +  CDS            L: L_RABVS - Experimental evidence at protein level: Swiss-Prot protein existence level 1. RNA-directed RNA polymerase that catalyzes the replication of viral genomic RNA. The template is composed of the viral RNA tightly encapsidated by the nucleoprotein (N). The replicase mode is dependent on intracellular N protein concentration. In this mode, the polymerase replicates the whole viral genome without recognizing transcriptional signals, and the replicated genome is not caped or polyadenylated. From Rabies virus (strain SAD B19) (RABV).
  12031..12123   +  ncRNA          HDV ribozyme: Accession: RF00094 - Hepatitis delta virus ribozyme
  12130..12179   +  CDS            SET1 (fragment): solubility-enhancement tag derived from T7 phage gene 10B
  12187..12234   +  terminator     T7 terminator: transcription terminator for bacteriophage T7 RNA polymerase
  12256..12297   -  misc_feature   MCS (fragment): pBluescript multiple cloning site
  12310..12328   -  promoter       T3 promoter: promoter for bacteriophage T3 RNA polymerase
  12371..12393   -  protein_bind   lac operator (fragment): The lac repressor binds to the lac operator to inhibit transcription in E. coli. This inhibition can be relieved by adding lactose or isopropyl-β-D-thiogalactopyranoside (IPTG). lac repressor encoded by lacI
  12397..12427   -  promoter       lac promoter: promoter for the E. coli lac operon
  12442..12463   -  protein_bind   CAP binding site: CAP binding activates transcription in the presence of cAMP. E. coli catabolite activator protein
  12476..12568   -  CDS            lacI (fragment): lac repressor; lacI; The lac repressor binds to the lac operator to inhibit transcription in E. coli. This inhibition can be relieved by adding lactose or isopropyl-β-D-thiogalactopyranoside (IPTG).
  12751..13339   -  rep_origin     ori: high-copy-number ColE1/pMB1/pBR322/pUC origin of replication
  13510..14370   -  CDS            AmpR: β-lactamase; bla; confers resistance to ampicillin, carbenicillin, and related antibiotics
  14371..14475   -  promoter       AmpR promoter: bla
>Addgene plasmid #52487 | cSPBN-4GFP | addgene full sequence | sequence record 401525 | Addgene NGS Result
TG
[124 nt withheld, positions 3-126]
C
[91 nt withheld, positions 128-218]
A
[49 nt withheld, positions 220-268]
CCTTTGACGTTGGAGTCCACGTTCTTT
[37 nt withheld, positions 296-332]
ACCCTATCTCGGTCTATTCTTTTGATTTATAAGGGATTTTGCCGATTTCGGCCTATTGGTTAAAAAAATG
AGCTGATTTAACAAAAATTTAACGCGAATTTTAACAAAATATTAACGCTTACAATTTCCATTCGCCATTC
AGGCTGCGCAACTGTTGGGAAGGGCGATCGGTGCGGGCCTCTTCGCTATTACGCCAGCTGGCGAAAGGGG
GATGTGCTGCAAGGCGATTAAGTTGGGTAACGCCAGGGTTTTCCCAGTCACGACGTTGTAAAACGACGGC
CAGTGAGCGCGCGATAAGCTTGATATCGAATTCCTGCAGCGCGTTGACATTGATTATTGACTAGTTATTA
ATAGTAATCAATTACGGGGTCATTAGTTCATAGCCCATATATGGAGTTCCGCGTTACATAACTTACGGTA
AATGGCCCGCCTGGCTGACCGCCCAACGACCCCCGCCCATTGACGTCAATAATGACGTATGTTCCCATAG
TAACGCCAATAGGGACTTTCCATTGACGTCAATGGGTGGAGTATTTACGGTAAACTGCCCACTTGGCAGT
ACATCAAGTGTATCATATGCCAAGTACGCCCCCTATTGACGTCAATGACGGTAAATGGCCCGCCTGGCAT
TATGCCCAGTACATGACCTTATGGGACTTTCCTACTTGGCAGTACATCTACGTATTAGTCATCGCTATTA
CCATGGTGATGCGGTTTTGGCAGTACATCAATGGGCGTGGATAGCGGTTTGACTCACGGGGATTTCCAAG
TCTCCACCCCATTGACGTCAATGGGAGTTTGTTTTGGCACCAAAATCAACGGGACTTTCCAAAATGTCGT
AACAACTCCGCCCCATTGACGCAAATGGGCGGTAGGCGTGTACGGTGGGAGGTCTATATAAGCAGAGCTC
TCTGGCTAACTAGAGAACCCACTGCTTACTGGCTTATCGAAATTAATACGACTCACTATAGGGAGACCCA
AGCTGGCTAGATTAAGCGTCTGATGAGTCCGTGAGGACGAAACCCGGCGTACCGGGTCACGCTTAACAAC
CAGATCAAAGAAAAAACAGACATTGTCAATTGCAAAGCAAAAATGTAACACCCCTACAATGGATGCCGAC
AAGATTGTATTCAAAGTCAATAATCAGGTGGTCTCTTTGAAGCCTGAGATTATCGTGGATCAATATGAGT
ACAAGTACCCTGCCATCAAAGATTTGAAAAAGCCCTGTATAACCCTAGGAAAGGCTCCCGATTTAAATAA
AGCATACAAGTCAGTTTTGTCAGGCATGAGCGCCGCCAAACTTAATCCTGACGATGTATGTTCCTATTTG
GCAGCGGCAATGCAGTTTTTTGAGGGGACATGTCCGGAAGACTGGACCAGCTATGGAATTGTGATTGCAC
GAAAAGGAGATAAGATCACCCCAGGTTCTCTGGTGGAGATAAAACGTACTGATGTAGAAGGGAATTGGGC
TCTGACAGGAGGCATGGAACTGACAAGAGACCCCACTGTCCCTGAGCATGCGTCCTTAGTCGGTCTTCTC
TTGAGTCTGTATAGGTTGAGCAAAATATCCGGGCAAAACACTGGTAACTATAAGACAAACATTGCAGACA
GGATAGAGCAGATTTTTGAGACAGCCCCTTTTGTTAAAATCGTGGAACACCATACTCTAATGACAACTCA
CAAAATGTGTGCTAATTGGAGTACTATACCAAACTTCAGATTTTTGGCCGGAACCTATGACATGTTTTTC
TCCCGGATTGAGCATCTATATTCAGCAATCAGAGTGGGCACAGTTGTCACTGCTTATGAAGACTGTTCAG
GACTGGTATCATTTACTGGGTTCATAAAACAAATCAATCTCACCGCTAGAGAGGCAATACTATATTTCTT
CCACAAGAACTTTGAGGAAGAGATAAGAAGAATGTTTGAGCCAGGGCAGGAGACAGCTGTTCCTCACTCT
TATTTCATCCACTTCCGTTCACTAGGCTTGAGTGGGAAATCTCCTTATTCATCAAATGCTGTTGGTCACG
TGTTCAATCTCATTCACTTTGTAGGATGCTATATGGGTCAAGTCAGATCCCTAAATGCAACGGTTATTGC
TGCATGTGCTCCTCATGAAATGTCTGTTCTAGGGGGCTATCTGGGAGAGGAATTCTTCGGGAAAGGGACA
TTTGAAAGAAGATTCTTCAGAGATGAGAAAGAACTTCAAGAATACGAGGCGGCTGAACTGACAAAGACTG
ACGTAGCACTGGCAGATGATGGAACTGTCAACTCTGACGACGAGGACTACTTTTCAGGTGAAACCAGAAG
TCCGGAGGCTGTTTATACTCGAATCATGATGAATGGAGGTCGACTAAAGAGATCTCACATACGGAGATAT
GTCTCAGTCAGTTCCAATCATCAAGCCCGTCCAAACTCATTCGCCGAGTTTCTAAACAAGACATATTCGA
GTGACTCATAAGAAGTTGAATAACAAAATGCCGGAAATCTACGGATTGTGTATATCCATCATGAAAAAAA
CTAACACCCCTCCTTTCGAACCATCCCAAACATGAGCAAGATCTTTGTCAATCCTAGTGCTATTAGAGCC
GGTCTGGCCGATCTTGAGATGGCTGAAGAAACTGTTGATCTGATCAATAGAAATATCGAAGACAATCAGG
CTCATCTCCAAGGGGAACCCATAGAGGTGGACAATCTCCCTGAGGATATGGGGCGACTTCACCTGGATGA
TGGAAAATCGCCCAACCATGGTGAGATAGCCAAGGTGGGAGAAGGCAAGTATCGAGAGGACTTTCAGATG
GATGAAGGAGAGGATCCTAGCTTCCTGTTCCAGTCATACCTGGAAAATGTTGGAGTCCAAATAGTCAGAC
AAATGAGGTCAGGAGAGAGATTTCTCAAGATATGGTCACAGACCGTAGAAGAGATTATATCCTATGTCGC
GGTCAACTTTCCCAACCCTCCAGGAAAGTCTTCAGAGGATAAATCAACCCAGACTACTGGCCGAGAGCTC
AAGAAGGAGACAACACCCACTCCTTCTCAGAGAGAAAGCCAATCATCGAAAGCCAGGATGGCGGCTCAAA
TTGCTTCTGGCCCTCCAGCCCTTGAATGGTCGGCTACCAATGAAGAGGATGATCTATCAGTGGAGGCTGA
GATCGCTCACCAGATTGCAGAAAGTTTCTCCAAAAAATATAAGTTTCCCTCTCGATCCTCAGGGATACTC
TTGTATAATTTTGAGCAATTGAAAATGAACCTTGATGATATAGTTAAAGAGGCAAAAAATGTACCAGGTG
TGACCCGTTTAGCCCATGACGGGTCCAAACTCCCCCTAAGATGTGTACTGGGATGGGTCGCTTTGGCCAA
CTCTAAGAAATTCCAGTTGTTAGTCGAATCCGACAAGCTGAGTAAAATCATGCAAGATGACTTGAATCGC
TATACATCTTGCTAACCGAACCTCTCCCCTCAGTCCCTCTAGACAATAAAATCCGAGATGTCCCAAAGTC
AACATGAAAAAAACAGGCAACACCACTGATAAAATGAACCTCCTACGTAAGATAGTGAAAAACCGCAGGG
ACGAGGACACTCAAAAATCCTCTCCCGCGTCAGCCCCTCTGGATGACGATGACTTGTGGCTTCCACCCCC
TGAATACGTCCCGCTGAAAGAACTTACAGGCAAGAAGAACATGAGGAACTTTTGTATCAACGGAAGGGTT
AAAGTGTGTAGCCCGAATGGTTACTCGTTCAGGATCCTGCGGCACATTCTGAAATCATTCGACGAGATAT
ATTCTGGGAATCATAGGATGATCGGGTTAGTCAAAGTGGTTATTGGACTGGCTTTGTCAGGATCTCCAGT
CCCTGAGGGCCTGAACTGGGTATACAAATTGAGGAGAACCTTTATCTTCCAGTGGGCTGATTCCAGGGGC
CCTCTTGAAGGGGAGGAGTTGGAATACTCTCAGGAGATCACTTGGGATGATGATACTGAGTTCGTCGGAT
TGCAAATAAGAGTGATTGCAAAACAGTGTCATATCCAGGGCAGAGTCTGGTGTATCAACATGAACCCGAG
AGCATGTCAACTATGGTCTGACATGTCTCTTCAGACACAAAGGTCCGAAGAGGACAAAGATTCCTCTCTG
CTTCTAGAATAATCAGATTATATCCCGCAAATTTATCACTTGTTTACCTCTGGAGGAGAGAACATATGGG
CTCAACTCCAACCCTTGGGAGCAATATAACAAAAAACATGTTATGGTGCCATTAAACCGCTGCATTTCAT
CAAAGTCAAGTTGATTACCTTTACATTTTGATCCTCTTGGATGTGAAAAAAACTATTAACATCCCTCAAA
AGACCCCGGGAAAGCCGCCACCATGGTGAGCAAGGGCGAGGAGCTGTTCACCGGGGTGGTGCCCATCCTG
GTCGAGCTGGACGGCGACGTAAACGGCCACAAGTTCAGCGTGTCCGGCGAGGGCGAGGGCGATGCCACCT
ACGGCAAGCTGACCCTGAAGTTCATCTGCACCACCGGCAAGCTGCCCGTGCCCTGGCCCACCCTCGTGAC
CACCCTGACCTACGGCGTGCAGTGCTTCAGCCGCTACCCCGACCACATGAAGCAGCACGACTTCTTCAAG
TCCGCCATGCCCGAAGGCTACGTCCAGGAGCGCACCATCTTCTTCAAGGACGACGGCAACTACAAGACCC
GCGCCGAGGTGAAGTTCGAGGGCGACACCCTGGTGAACCGCATCGAGCTGAAGGGCATCGACTTCAAGGA
GGACGGCAACATCCTGGGGCACAAGCTGGAGTACAACTACAACAGCCACAACGTCTATATCATGGCCGAC
AAGCAGAAGAACGGCATCAAGGTGAACTTCAAGATCCGCCACAACATCGAGGACGGCAGCGTGCAGCTCG
CCGACCACTACCAGCAGAACACCCCCATCGGCGACGGCCCCGTGCTGCTGCCCGACAACCACTACCTGAG
CACCCAGTCCGCCCTGAGCAAAGACCCCAACGAGAAGCGCGATCACATGGTCCTGCTGGAGTTCGTGACC
GCCGCCGGGATCACTCTCGGCATGGACGAGCTGTACAAGTAAGCTAGCTTATAAAGTGCTGGGTCATCTA
AGCTTTTCAGTCGAGAAAAAAACATTAGATCAGAAGAACAACTGGCAACACTTCTCAACCTGAGACTTAC
TTCAAGATGCTCGATCCTGGAGAGGTCTATGATGACCCTATTGACCCAATCGAGTTAGAGGCTGAACCCA
GAGGAACCCCCATTGTCCCCAACATCTTGAGGAACTCTGACTACAATCTCAACTCTCCTTTGATAGAAGA
TCCTGCTAGACTAATGTTAGAATGGTTAAAAACAGGGAATAGACCTTATCGGATGACTCTAACAGACAAT
TGCTCCAGGTCTTTCAGAGTTTTGAAAGATTATTTCAAGAAGGTAGATTTGGGTTCTCTCAAGGTGGGCG
GAATGGCTGCACAGTCAATGATTTCTCTCTGGTTATATGGTGCCCACTCTGAATCCAACAGGAGCCGGAG
ATGTATAACAGACTTGGCCCATTTCTATTCCAAGTCGTCCCCCATAGAGAAGCTGTTGAATCTCACGCTA
GGAAATAGAGGGCTGAGAATCCCCCCAGAGGGAGTGTTAAGTTGCCTTGAGAGGGTTGATTATGATAATG
CATTTGGAAGGTATCTTGCCAACACGTATTCCTCTTACTTGTTCTTCCATGTAATCACCTTATACATGAA
CGCCCTAGACTGGGATGAAGAAAAGACCATCCTAGCATTATGGAAAGATTTAACCTCAGTGGACATCGGG
AAGGACTTGGTAAAGTTCAAAGACCAAATATGGGGACTGCTGATCGTGACAAAGGACTTTGTTTACTCCC
AAAGTTCCAATTGTCTTTTTGACAGAAACTACACACTTATGCTAAAAGATCTTTTCTTGTCTCGCTTCAA
CTCCTTAATGGTCTTGCTCTCTCCCCCAGAGCCCCGATACTCAGATGACTTGATATCTCAACTATGCCAG
CTGTACATTGCTGGGGATCAAGTCTTGTCTATGTGTGGAAACTCCGGCTATGAAGTCATCAAAATATTGG
AGCCATATGTCGTGAATAGTTTAGTCCAGAGAGCAGAAAAGTTTAGGCCTCTCATTCATTCCTTGGGAGA
CTTTCCTGTATTTATAAAAGACAAGGTAAGTCAACTTGAAGAGACGTTCGGTCCCTGTGCAAGAAGGTTC
TTTAGGGCTCTGGATCAATTCGACAACATACATGACTTGGTTTTTGTGTTTGGCTGTTACAGGCATTGGG
GGCACCCATATATAGATTATCGAAAGGGTCTGTCAAAACTATATGATCAGGTTCACCTTAAAAAAATGAT
AGATAAGTCCTACCAGGAGTGCTTAGCAAGCGACCTAGCCAGGAGGATCCTTAGATGGGGTTTTGATAAG
TACTCCAAGTGGTATCTGGATTCAAGATTCCTAGCCCGAGACCACCCCTTGACTCCTTATATCAAAACCC
AAACATGGCCACCCAAACATATTGTAGACTTGGTGGGGGATACATGGCACAAGCTCCCGATCACGCAGAT
CTTTGAGATTCCTGAATCAATGGATCCGTCAGAAATATTGGATGACAAATCACATTCTTTCACCAGAACG
AGACTAGCTTCTTGGCTGTCAGAAAACCGAGGGGGGCCTGTTCCTAGCGAAAAAGTTATTATCACGGCCC
TGTCTAAGCCGCCTGTCAATCCCCGAGAGTTTCTGAGGTCTATAGACCTCGGAGGATTGCCAGATGAAGA
CTTGATAATTGGCCTCAAGCCAAAGGAACGGGAATTGAAGATTGAAGGTCGATTCTTTGCTCTAATGTCA
TGGAATCTAAGATTGTATTTTGTCATCACTGAAAAACTCTTGGCCAACTACATCTTGCCACTTTTTGACG
CGCTGACTATGACAGACAACCTGAACAAGGTGTTTAAAAAGCTGATCGACAGGGTCACCGGGCAAGGGCT
TTTGGACTATTCAAGGGTCACATATGCATTTCACCTGGACTATGAAAAGTGGAACAACCATCAAAGATTA
GAGTCAACAGAGGATGTATTTTCTGTCCTAGATCAAGTGTTTGGATTGAAGAGAGTGTTTTCTAGAACAC
ACGAGTTTTTTCAAAAGGCCTGGATCTATTATTCAGACAGATCAGACCTCATCGGGTTACGGGAGGATCA
AATATACTGCTTAGATGCGTCCAACGGCCCAACCTGTTGGAATGGCCAGGATGGCGGGCTAGAAGGCTTA
CGGCAGAAGGGCTGGAGTCTAGTCAGCTTATTGATGATAGATAGAGAATCTCAAATCAGGAACACAAGAA
CCAAAATACTAGCTCAAGGAGACAACCAGGTTTTATGTCCGACATACATGTTGTCGCCAGGGCTATCTCA
AGAGGGGCTCCTCTATGAATTGGAGAGAATATCAAGGAATGCACTTTCGATATACAGAGCCGTCGAGGAA
GGGGCATCTAAGCTAGGGCTGATCATCAAGAAAGAAGAGACCATGTGTAGTTATGACTTCCTCATCTATG
GAAAAACCCCTTTGTTTAGAGGTAACATATTGGTGCCTGAGTCCAAAAGATGGGCCAGAGTCTCTTGCGT
CTCTAATGACCAAATAGTCAACCTCGCCAATATAATGTCGACAGTGTCCACCAATGCGCTAACAGTGGCA
CAACACTCTCAATCTTTGATCAAACCGATGAGGGATTTTCTGCTCATGTCAGTACAGGCAGTCTTTCACT
ACCTGCTATTTAGCCCAATCTTAAAGGGAAGAGTTTACAAGATTCTGAGCGCTGAAGGGGAGAGCTTTCT
CCTAGCCATGTCAAGGATAATCTATCTAGATCCTTCTTTGGGAGGGATATCTGGAATGTCCCTCGGAAGA
TTCCATATACGACAGTTCTCAGACCCTGTCTCTGAAGGGTTATCCTTCTGGAGAGAGATCTGGTTAAGCT
CCCAAGAGTCCTGGATTCACGCGTTGTGTCAAGAGGCTGGAAACCCAGATCTTGGAGAGAGAACACTCGA
GAGCTTCACTCGCCTTCTAGAAGATCCGACCACCTTAAATATCAGAGGAGGGGCCAGTCCTACCATTCTA
CTCAAGGATGCAATCAGAAAGGCTTTATATGACGAGGTGGACAAGGTGGAAAATTCAGAGTTTCGAGAGG
CAATCCTGTTGTCCAAGACCCATAGAGATAATTTTATACTCTTCTTAATATCTGTTGAGCCTCTGTTTCC
TCGATTTCTCAGTGAGCTATTCAGTTCGTCTTTTTTGGGAATCCCCGAGTCAATCATTGGATTGATACAA
AACTCCCGAACGATAAGAAGGCAGTTTAGAAAGAGTCTCTCAAAAACTTTAGAAGAATCCTTCTACAACT
CAGAGATCCACGGGATTAGTCGGATGACCCAGACACCTCAGAGGGTTGGGGGGGTGTGGCCTTGCTCTTC
AGAGAGGGCAGATCTACTTAGGGAGATCTCTTGGGGAAGAAAAGTGGTAGGCACGACAGTTCCTCACCCT
TCTGAGATGTTGGGATTACTTCCCAAGTCCTCTATTTCTTGCACTTGTGGAGCAACAGGAGGAGGCAATC
CTAGAGTTTCTGTATCAGTACTCCCGTCCTTTGATCAGTCATTTTTTTCACGAGGCCCCCTAAAGGGATA
CTTGGGCTCGTCCACCTCTATGTCGACCCAGCTATTCCATGCATGGGAAAAAGTCACTAATGTTCATGTG
GTGAAGAGAGCTCTATCGTTAAAAGAATCTATAAACTGGTTCATTACTAGAGATTCCAACTTGGCTCAAG
CTCTAATTAGGAACATTATGTCTCTGACAGGCCCTGATTTCCCTCTAGAGGAGGCCCCTGTCTTCAAAAG
GACGGGGTCAGCCTTGCATAGGTTCAAGTCTGCCAGATACAGCGAAGGAGGGTATTCTTCTGTCTGCCCG
AACCTCCTCTCTCATATTTCTGTTAGTACAGACACCATGTCTGATTTGACCCAAGACGGGAAGAACTACG
ATTTCATGTTCCAGCCATTGATGCTTTATGCACAGACATGGACATCAGAGCTGGTACAGAGAGACACAAG
GCTAAGAGACTCTACGTTTCATTGGCACCTCCGATGCAACAGGTGTGTGAGACCCATTGACGACGTGACC
CTGGAGACCTCTCAGATCTTCGAGTTTCCGGATGTGTCGAAAAGAATATCCAGAATGGTTTCTGGGGCTG
TGCCTCACTTCCAGAGGCTTCCCGATATCCGTCTGAGACCAGGAGATTTTGAATCTCTAAGCGGTAGAGA
AAAGTCTCACCATATCGGATCAGCTCAGGGGCTCTTATACTCAATCTTAGTGGCAATTCACGACTCAGGA
TACAATGATGGAACCATCTTCCCTGTCAACATATACGGCAAGGTTTCCCCTAGAGACTATTTGAGAGGGC
TCGCAAGGGGAGTATTGATAGGATCCTCGATTTGCTTCTTGACAAGAATGACAAATATCAATATTAATAG
ACCTCTTGAATTGGTCTCAGGGGTAATCTCATATATTCTCCTGAGGCTAGATAACCATCCCTCCTTGTAC
ATAATGCTCAGAGAACCGTCTCTTAGAGGAGAGATATTTTCTATCCCTCAGAAAATCCCCGCCGCTTATC
CAACCACTATGAAAGAAGGCAACAGATCAATCTTGTGTTATCTCCAACATGTGCTACGCTATGAGCGAGA
GATAATCACGGCGTCTCCAGAGAATGACTGGCTATGGATCTTTTCAGACTTTAGAAGTGCCAAAATGACG
TACCTATCCCTCATTACTTACCAGTCTCATCTTCTACTCCAGAGGGTTGAGAGAAACCTATCTAAGAGTA
TGAGAGATAACCTGCGACAATTGAGTTCTTTGATGAGGCAGGTGCTGGGCGGGCACGGAGAAGATACCTT
AGAGTCAGACGACAACATTCAACGACTGCTAAAAGACTCTTTACGAAGGACAAGATGGGTGGATCAAGAG
GTGCGCCATGCAGCTAGAACCATGACTGGAGATTACAGCCCCAACAAGAAGGTGTCCCGTAAGGTAGGAT
GTTCAGAATGGGTCTGCTCTGCTCAACAGGTTGCAGTCTCTACCTCAGCAAACCCGGCCCCTGTCTCGGA
GCTTGACATAAGGGCCCTCTCTAAGAGGTTCCAGAACCCTTTGATCTCGGGCTTGAGAGTGGTTCAGTGG
GCAACCGGTGCTCATTATAAGCTTAAGCCTATTCTAGATGATCTCAATGTTTTCCCATCTCTCTGCCTTG
TAGTTGGGGACGGGTCAGGGGGGATATCAAGGGCAGTCCTCAACATGTTTCCAGATGCCAAGCTTGTGTT
CAACAGTCTTTTAGAGGTGAATGACCTGATGGCTTCCGGAACACATCCACTGCCTCCTTCAGCAATCATG
AGGGGAGGAAATGATATCGTCTCCAGAGTGATAGATCTTGACTCAATCTGGGAAAAACCGTCCGACTTGA
GAAACTTGGCAACCTGGAAATACTTCCAGTCAGTCCAAAAGCAGGTCAACATGTCCTATGACCTCATTAT
TTGCGATGCAGAAGTTACTGACATTGCATCTATCAACCGGATCACCCTGTTAATGTCCGATTTTGCATTG
TCTATAGATGGACCACTCTATTTGGTCTTCAAAACTTATGGGACTATGCTAGTAAATCCAAACTACAAGG
CTATTCAACACCTGTCAAGAGCGTTCCCCTCGGTCACAGGGTTTATCACCCAAGTAACTTCGTCTTTTTC
ATCTGAGCTCTACCTCCGATTCTCCAAACGAGGGAAGTTTTTCAGAGATGCTGAGTACTTGACCTCTTCC
ACCCTTCGAGAAATGAGCCTTGTGTTATTCAATTGTAGCAGCCCCAAGAGTGAGATGCAGAGAGCTCGTT
CCTTGAACTATCAGGATCTTGTGAGAGGATTTCCTGAAGAAATCATATCAAATCCTTACAATGAGATGAT
CATAACTCTGATTGACAGTGATGTAGAATCTTTTCTAGTCCACAAGATGGTTGATGATCTTGAGTTACAG
AGGGGAACTCTGTCTAAAGTGGCTATCATTATAGCCATCATGATAGTTTTCTCCAACAGAGTCTTCAACG
TTTCCAAACCCCTAACTGACCCCTCGTTCTATCCACCGTCTGATCCCAAAATCCTGAGGCACTTCAACAT
ATGTTGCAGTACTATGATGTATCTATCTACTGCTTTAGGTGACGTCCCTAGCTTCGCAAGACTTCACGAC
CTGTATAACAGACCTATAACTTATTACTTCAGAAAGCAAGTCATTCGAGGGAACGTTTATCTATCTTGGA
GTTGGTCCAACGACACCTCAGTGTTCAAAAGGGTAGCCTGTAATTCTAGCCTGAGTCTGTCATCTCACTG
GATCAGGTTGATTTACAAGATAGTGAAGACTACCAGACTCGTTGGCAGCATCAAGGATCTATCCAGAGAA
GTGGAAAGACACCTTCATAGGTACAACAGGTGGATCACCCTAGAGGATATCAGATCTAGATCATCCCTAC
TAGACTACAGTTGCCTGTGAACCGGATACTCCTGGAAGCCTGCCCATGCTAAGACTCTTGTGTGATGTAT
CTTGAAAAAAACAAGATCCTAAATCTGAACCTTTGGTTGTTTGATTGTTTTTCTCATTTTTGTTGTTTAT
TTGTTAAGCGTGGGTCGGCATGGCATCTCCACCTCCTCGCGGTCCGACCTGGGCATCCGAAGGAGGACGC
ACGTCCACTCGGATGGCTAAGGGAGGGCGGGGATCCGGCTGCTAACAAAGCCCGAAAGGAAGCTGAGTTG
GCTGCTGCCACCGCTGAGCAATAACTAGCATAACCCCTTGGGGCCTCTAAACGGGTCTTGAGGGGTTTTT
TGCTGAAAGGAGGAACTATATCCGGATCCACTAGTTCTAGAGCGGCCGCCACCGCGGTGGAGCTCCAGCT
TTTGTTCCCTTTAGTGAGGGTTAATTGCGCGCTTGGCGTAATCATGGTCATAGCTGTTTCCTGTGTGAAA
TTGTTATCCGCTCACAATTCCACACAACATACGAGCCGGAAGCATAAAGTGTAAAGCCTGGGGTGCCTAA
TGAGTGAGCTAACTCACATTAATTGCGTTGCGCTCACTGCCCGCTTTCCAGTCGGGAAACCTGTCGTGCC
AGCTGCATTAATGAATCGGCCAACGCGCGGGGAGAGGCGGTTTGCGTATTGGGCGCTCTTCCGCTTCCTC
GCTCACTGACTCGCTGCGCTCGGTCGTTCGGCTGCGGCGAGCGGTATCAGCTCACTCAAAGGCGGTAATA
CGGTTATCCACAGAATCAGGGGATAACGCAGGAAAGAACATGTGAGCAAAAGGCCAGCAAAAGGCCAGGA
ACCGTAAAAAGGCCGCGTTGCTGGCGTTTTTCCATAGGCTCCGCCCCCCTGACGAGCATCACAAAAATCG
ACGCTCAAGTCAGAGGTGGCGAAACCCGACAGGACTATAAAGATACCAGGCGTTTCCCCCTGGAAGCTCC
CTCGTGCGCTCTCCTGTTCCGACCCTGCCGCTTACCGGATACCTGTCCGCCTTTCTCCCTTCGGGAAGCG
TGGCGCTTTCTCATAGCTCACGCTGTAGGTATCTCAGTTCGGTGTAGGTCGTTCGCTCCAAGCTGGGCTG
TGTGCACGAACCCCCCGTTCAGCCCGACCGCTGCGCCTTATCCGGTAACTATCGTCTTGAGTCCAACCCG
GTAAGACACGACTTATCGCCACTGGCAGCAGCCACTGGTAACAGGATTAGCAGAGCGAGGTATGTAGGCG
GTGCTACAGAGTTCTTGAAGTGGTGGCCTAACTACGGCTACACTAGAAGAACAGTATTTGGTATCTGCGC
TCTGCTGAAGCCAGTTACCTTCGGAAAAAGAGTTGGTAGCTCTTGATCCGGCAAACAAACCACCGCTGGT
AGCGGTGGTTTTTTTGTTTGCAAGCAGCAGATTACGCGCAGAAAAAAAGGATCTCAAGAAGATCCTTTGA
TCTTTTCTACGGGGTCTGACGCTCAGTGGAACGAAAACTCACGTTAAGGGATTTTGGTCATGAGATTATC
AAAAAGGATCTTCACCTAGATCCTTTTAAATTAAAAATGAAGTTTTAAATCAATCTAAAGTATATATGAG
TAAACTTGGTCTGACAGTTACCAATGCTTAATCAGTGAGGCACCTATCTCAGCGATCTGTCTATTTCGTT
CATCCATAGTTGCCTGACTCCCCGTCGTGTAGATAACTACGATACGGGAGGGCTTACCATCTGGCCCCAG
TGCTGCAATGATACCGCGAGACCCACCCTTGGAGGCTCCAGATTTATCAGCAATAAACCAGCCAGCCGGA
AGGGCCGAGCGCAGAAGTGGTCCTGCAACTTTATCCGCCTCCATCCAGTCTATTAATTGTTGCCGGGAAG
CTAGAGTAAGTAGTTCGCCAGTTAATAGTTTGCGCAACGTTGTTGCCATTGCTACAGGCATCGTGGTGTC
ACGCTCGTCGTTTGGTATGGCTTCATTCAGCTCCGGTTCCCAACGATCAAGGCGAGTTACATGATCCCCC
ATGTTGTGCAAAAAAGCGGTTAGCTCCTTCGGTCCTCCGATCGTTGTCAGAAGTAAGTTGGCCGCAGTGT
TATCACTCATGGTTATGGCAGCACTGCATAATTCTCTTACTGTCATGCCATCCGTAAGATGCTTTTCTGT
GACTGGTGAGTACTCAACCAAGTCATTCTGAGAATAGTGTATGCGGCGACCGAGTTGCTCTTGCCCGGCG
TCAATACGGGATAATACCGCGCCACATAGCAGAACTTTAAAAGTGCTCATCATTGGAAAACGTTCTTCGG
GGCGAAAACTCTCAAGGATCTTACCGCTGTTGAGATCCAGTTCGATGTAACCCACTCGTGCACCCAACTG
ATCTTCAGCATCTTTTACTTTCACCAGCGTTTCTGGGTGAGCAAAAACAGGAAGGCAAAATGCCGCAAAA
AAGGGAATAAGGGCGACACGGAAATGTTGAATACTCATACTCTTCCTTTTTCAATATTATTGAAGCATTT
ATCAGGGTTATTGTCTCATGAGCGGATACATATTTGAATGTATTTAGAAAAATAAACAAATAGGGGTTCC
GCGCACATTTCCCCGAAAAGTGCCACC
