>Addgene plasmid #52487 | cSPBN-4GFP | addgene partial sequence | sequence record 92869 | CMV-F 5'-CGCAAATGGGCGGTAGGCGTG-3'
CTATATAAGCAGAGCTCTCTGGCTAACTAGAGAACCCACTGCTTACTGGCTTATCGAAATTAATACGACT
CACTATAGGGAGACCCAAGCTGGCTAGATTAAGCGTCTGATGAGTCCGTGAGGACGAAACCCGGCGTACC
GGGTCACGCTTAACAACCAGATCAAAGAAAAAACAGACATTGTCAATTGCAAAGCAAAAATGTAACACCC
CTACAATGGATGCCGACAAGATTGTATTCAAAGTCAATAATCAGGTGGTCTCTTTGAAGCCTGAGATTAT
CGTGGATCAATATGAGTACAAGTACCCTGCCATCAAAGATTTGAAAAAGCCCTGTATAACCCTAGGAAAG
GCTCCCGATTTAAATAAAGCATACAAGTCAGTTTTGTCAGGCATGAGCGCCGCCAAACTTAATCCTGACG
ATGTATGTTCCTATTTGGCAGCGGCAATGCAGTTTTTTGAGGGGACATGTCCGGAAGACTGGACCAGCTA
TGGAATTGTGATTGCACGAAAAGGAGATAAGATCACCCCAGGTTCTCTGGTGGAGATAAAACGTACTGAT
GTAGAAGGGAATTGGGCTCTGACAGGAGGCATGGAACTGACAAGAGACCCCACTGTCCCTGAGCATGCGT
CCTTAGTCGGTCTTCTCTTGAGTCTGTATAGGTTGAGCAAAATATCCGGGCAAAACACTGGTAACTATAA
GACAAACATTGCAGACAGGATAGAGCAGATTTTTGAGACAGCCCCTTTTGTTAAAATCGTGGAACACCAT
ACTCTAATGACAACTCACAAAATGTGTGCTAATTGGAGTACTATACCAAACTTCAGATTTTTGGCCGGAA
CCTATGACATGTTTTTCTCCCGGATTGAGCATCTATATTCAGCAATCAGAGTGGGCACAGTTGTCACTGC
TTATGAAGACTGTTCAGGACTGGTATCATTTACTGGGTTCATAAAACAAATCAATCTCACCGCTAGAGAG
GCAATACTATATTTCTTCCACAAGAACTTTGAGGAAGAGATAAGAAGAATGTTTGAGCC
