>Addgene plasmid #52487 | cSPBN-4GFP | addgene partial sequence | sequence record 92873 | EGFP-C 5'-CATGGTCCTGCTGGAGTTCGTG-3'
CTCTCGGCATGGACGAGCTGTACAAGTAAGCTAGCTTATAAAGTGCTGGGTCATCTAAGCTTTTCAGTCG
AGAAAAAAACATTAGATCAGAAGAACAACTGGCAACACTTCTCAACCTGAGACTTACTTCAAGATGCTCG
ATCCTGGAGAGGTCTATGATGACCCTATTGACCCAATCGAGTTAGAGGCTGAACCCAGAGGAACCCCCAT
TGTCCCCAACATCTTGAGGAACTCTGACTACAATCTCAACTCTCCTTTGATAGAAGATCCTGCTAGACTA
ATGTTAGAATGGTTAAAAACAGGGAATAGACCTTATCGGATGACTCTAACAGACAATTGCTCCAGGTCTT
TCAGAGTTTTGAAAGATTATTTCAAGAAGGTAGATTTGGGTTCTCTCAAGGTGGGCGGAATGGCTGCACA
GTCAATGATTTCTCTCTGGTTATATGGTGCCCACTCTGAATCCAACAGGAGCCGGAGATGTATAACAGAC
TTGGCCCATTTCTATTCCAAGTCGTCCCCCATAGAGAAGCTGTTGAATCTCACGCTAGGAAATAGAGGGC
TGAGAATCCCCCCAGAGGGAGTGTTAAGTTGCCTTGAGAGGGTTGATTATGATAATGCATTTGGAAGGTA
TCTTGCCAACACGTATTCCTCTTACTTGTTCTTCCATGTAATCACCTTATACATGAACGCCCTAGACTGG
GATGAAGAAAAGACCATCCTAGCATTATGGAAAGATTTAACCTCAGTGGACATCGGGAAGGACTTGGTAA
AGTTCAAAGACCAAATATGGGGACTGCTGATCGTGACAAAGGACTTTGTTTACTCCCAAAGTTCCAATTG
TCTTTTTGACAGAAACTACACACTTATGCTAAAAGATCTTTTCTTGTCTCGCTTCAACTCCTTAATGGTC
TTGCTCTCTCCCCCAGAGCCCCGATACTCAGATGACTTGATATCTCAACTATGCCAGCTGTACATTGCTG
GGGATCAAGTCTTGTCTATGTGTGGAAACTCCGGCTATGAAGTCATCAAAATATTGGAGCCATATGTCGT
GAATAGTTTAGTCCAGAGAGC
