>Addgene plasmid #52487 | cSPBN-4GFP | addgene partial sequence | sequence record 92888 | M13pUC-Rev 5'-AGCGGATAACAATTTCACACAGG-3'
TGACCATGATTACGCCAAGCGCGCAATTAACCCTCACTAAAGGGAACAAAAGCTGGAGCTCCACCGCGGT
GGCGGCCGCTCTAGAACTAGTGGATCCGGATATAGTTCCTCCTTTCAGCAAAAAACCCCTCAAGACCCGT
TTAGAGGCCCCAAGGGGTTATGCTAGTTATTGCTCAGCGGTGGCAGCAGCCAACTCAGCTTCCTTTCGGG
CTTTGTTAGCAGCCGGATCCCCGCCCTCCCTTAGCCATCCGAGTGGACGTGCGTCCTCCTTCGGATGCCC
AGGTCGGACCGCGAGGAGGTGGAGATGCCATGCCGACCCACGCTTAACAAATAAACAACAAAAATGAGAA
AAACAATCAAACAACCAAAGGTTCAGATTTAGGATCTTGTTTTTTTCAAGATACATCACACAAGAGTCTT
AGCATGGGCAGGCTTCCAGGAGTATCCGGTTCACAGGCAACTGTAGTCTAGTAGGGATGATCTAGATCTG
ATATCCTCTAGGGTGATCCACCTGTTGTACCTATGAAGGTGTCTTTCCACTTCTCTGGATAGATCCTTGA
TGCTGCCAACGAGTCTGGTAGTCTTCACTATCTTGTAAATCAACCTGATCCAGTGAGATGACAGACTCAG
GCTAGAATTACAGGCTACCCTTTTGAACACTGAGGTGTCGTTGGACCAACTCCAAGATAGATAAACGTTC
CCTCGAATGACTTGCTTTCTGAAGTAATAAGTTATAGGTCTGTTATACAGGTCGTGAAGTCTTGCGAAGC
TAGGGACGTCACCTAAAGCAGTAGATAGATACATCATAGTACTGCAACATATGTTGAAGTGCCTCAGGAT
TTTGGGATCAGACGGTGGATAGAACGAGGGGTCAGTTAGGGGTTTGGAAACGTTGAAGACTCTGTTGGAG
AAAACTATCATGATGGCTATAATGATAGCCACTTTAGACAGAGTTCCCCTCTGTAACTCAAGATCATCAA
CCATCTTGTGGACTAGAAAAGATTCTACATCACTGTCAATCAGAGTTATGATCATCTCATTG
