>Addgene plasmid #52487 | cSPBN-4GFP | addgene partial sequence | sequence record 94928 | B19L-R 5'-CGATTGGGTCAATAGGGTCA-3'
TTTTTTCTCGACTGAAAAGCTTAGATGACCCAGCACTTTATAAGCTAGCTTACTTGTACAGCTCGTCCAT
GCCGAGAGTGATCCCGGCGGCGGTCACGAACTCCAGCAGGACCATGTGATCGCGCTTCTCGTTGGGGTCT
TTGCTCAGGGCGGACTGGGTGCTCAGGTAGTGGTTGTCGGGCAGCAGCACGGGGCCGTCGCCGATGGGGG
TGTTCTGCTGGTAGTGGTCGGCGAGCTGCACGCTGCCGTCCTCGATGTTGTGGCGGATCTTGAAGTTCAC
CTTGATGCCGTTCTTCTGCTTGTCGGCCATGATATAGACGTTGTGGCTGTTGTAGTTGTACTCCAGCTTG
TGCCCCAGGATGTTGCCGTCCTCCTTGAAGTCGATGCCCTTCAGCTCGATGCGGTTCACCAGGGTGTCGC
CCTCGAACTTCACCTCGGCGCGGGTCTTGTAGTTGCCGTCGTCCTTGAAGAAGATGGTGCGCTCCTGGAC
GTAGCCTTCGGGCATGGCGGACTTGAAGAAGTCGTGCTGCTTCATGTGGTCGGGGTAGCGGCTGAAGCAC
TGCACGCCGTAGGTCAGGGTGGTCACGAGGGTGGGCCAGGGCACGGGCAGCTTGCCGGTGGTGCAGATGA
ACTT
