>Addgene plasmid #52487 | cSPBN-4GFP | addgene partial sequence | sequence record 94936 | EGFP-N 5'-CGTCGCCGTCCAGCTCGACCAG-3'
TTTCACATCCAAGAGGATCAAAATGTAAAGGTAATCAACTTGACTTTGATGAAATGCAGCGGTTTAATGG
CACCATAACATGTTTTTTGTTATATTGCTCCCAAGGGTTGGAGTTGAGCCCATATGTTCTCTCCTCCAGA
GGTAAACAAGTGATAAATTTGCGGGATATAATCTGATTATTCTAGAAGCAGAGAGGAATCTTTGTCCTCT
TCGGACCTTTGTGTCTGAAGAGACATGTCAGACCATAGTTGACATGCTCTCGGGTTCATGTTGATACACC
AGACTCTGCCCTGGATATGACACTGTTTTGCAATCACTCTTATTTGCAATCCGACGAACTCAGTATCATC
ATCCCAAGTGATCTCCTGAGAGTATTCCAACTCCTCCCCTTCAAGAGGGCCCCTGGAATCAGCCCACTGG
AAGATAAAGGTTCTCCTCAATTTGTATACCCAGTTCAGGCCCTCAGGGACTGGAGATCCTGACAAAGCCA
GTCCAATAACCACTTTGACTAACCCGATCATCCTATGATTCCCAGAATATATCTCGTCGAATGATTTCAG
AATGTGCCGCAGGATCCTGAACGAGTAACCATTCGGGCTACACACTTTAACCCTTCCGTTGATACAAAAG
TTCCTCATGTTCTTCTTGCCTGTAAGTTCTTTCAGCGGGACGTATTCAGGGGGTGGAAGCCACAAGTCAT
CGTCATCCAGAGGGGCTGACGCGG
